Addgene plasmid #48573: pFUSB4_TATC
Depositing lab: Stephen Ekker. Depositing organization: Mayo Foundation for Medical Education and Research. Publication: High Efficiency In Vivo Genome Engineering with a Simplified 15-RVD GoldyTALEN Design. Ma AC, Lee HB, Clark KJ, Ekker SC. PLoS One. 2013 May 29;8(5):e65259. doi: 10.1371/journal.pone.0065259. Print 2013. PubMed 23734242.
Backbone
  Vector backbone: pFUS_B4
  Vector type: Mammalian Expression, TALEN
Growth in bacteria
  Bacterial resistance: Spectinomycin, 50 μg/mL
  Growth temperature: 37°C
  Growth strain: Top10
  Copy number: Unknown
Gene/Insert
  Gene/Insert name: RVD sequence: NG NI NG HD
  Species: Synthetic
  Cloning method: Unknown
  Sequencing primers: 5′ ttgatgcctggcagttccct; 3′ cgaaccgaacaggcttatgt
Terms and licenses: Academic/Nonprofit Terms; Industry Terms: Not Available to Industry
Depositor comments: Plasmid was created using Golden Gate cloning.
How to cite: pFUSB4_TATC was a gift from Stephen Ekker (Addgene plasmid # 48573 ; http://n2t.net/addgene:48573 ; RRID:Addgene_48573)
