[The description below was written by a language model from this plasmid's Addgene catalogue record and pLannotate feature annotations shown in this document.]
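Description:
pFUSB4_TATC is a small (about 2.9 kb) intermediate array plasmid for Golden Gate assembly of TALENs, built on the pFUS_B4 backbone. It carries a pre-assembled synthetic block of four TAL effector repeats with the repeat-variable diresidues NG NI NG HD. Under the standard TALE recognition code these specify the bases T, A, T and C, which gives the plasmid its name. The depositor notes that the array was made by Golden Gate cloning. It belongs to a set of premade repeat modules associated with a simplified 15-RVD GoldyTALEN design for in vivo genome engineering.

The plasmid is maintained in E. coli through a high-copy ColE1/pUC-type origin and selected with spectinomycin. Resistance comes from an intact aadA (SmR) aminoglycoside adenylyltransferase gene, which sits downstream of a fragment of the class 1 integron Pc promoter and a remnant of a gentamicin resistance gene. The remaining annotated features are backbone residues: short fragments of lacZα and lacI, and the rrnB T1 and T2 transcription terminators. The small leftover lacZα fragment is consistent with the repeat array having replaced a lacZα screening cassette. The feature table does not annotate the TAL repeats themselves, so their position is not recorded.

Although the catalogue lists the vector type as mammalian expression and TALEN, no eukaryotic promoter, nuclease domain or polyadenylation signal is annotated. The plasmid is therefore best understood as a cloning intermediate rather than an expression construct. In the usual workflow, such a four-repeat pFUS_B block is combined with a pFUS_A array and a last-repeat module in a second Golden Gate step. That step places the full repeat array into a TALEN expression backbone.
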