Features (pLannotate 1.2.2; 8 found; start..end, strand, type, name):
      3..39      -  CDS            lacZα (fragment): LacZα fragment of β-galactosidase; lacZ fragment
    596..619     +  promoter       Pc promoter (fragment): intI1 (promoter lies within the coding sequence); class 1 integron promoter
    795..851     +  CDS            GmR (fragment): gentamycin acetyltransferase; aacC1; confers resistance to gentamycin
    858..1649    +  CDS            SmR: aminoglycoside adenylyltransferase (Murphy, 1985); aadA; confers resistance to spectinomycin and streptomycin
   1742..2330    +  rep_origin     ori: high-copy-number ColE1/pMB1/pBR322/pUC origin of replication
   2513..2605    +  CDS            lacI (fragment): lac repressor; lacI; The lac repressor binds to the lac operator to inhibit transcription in E. coli. This inhibition can be relieved by adding lactose or isopropyl-β-D-thiogalactopyranoside (IPTG).
   2660..2687    -  terminator     rrnB T2 terminator: transcription terminator T2 from the E. coli rrnB gene
   2819..2862    +  terminator     rrnB T1 terminator: Escherichia coli rrnB; transcription terminator T1 from the E. coli rrnB gene
>Addgene plasmid #48573 | pFUSB4_TATC | depositor full sequence | sequence record 70273 | Full Sequence
ATGTTTTCCCAGTCACGACGTTGTAAAACGACGGCCAGTCTTAAGCGTCTCATGGCCTGACCCCGGACCA
AGTGGTGGCCTATCGCCAGCAACGGTGGCGGCAAGCAAGCGCTCGAAACGGTGCAGCGGCTGTTGCCGGT
GCTGTGCCAGGACCATGGCCTGACCCCGGACCAAGTGGTGGCTATCGCCAGCAACATTGGCGGCAAGCAA
GCGCTCGAAACGGTGCAGCGGCTGTTGCCGGTGCTGTGCCAGGACCATGGCCTGACCCCGGACCAAGTGG
TGGCTATCGCCAGCAACGGTGGCGGCAAGCAAGCGCTCGAAACGGTGCAGCGGCTGTTGCCGGTGCTGTG
CCAGGACCATGGCCTGACTCCGGACCAAGTGGTGGCTATCGCCAGCCACGATGGCGGCAAGCAAGCGCTC
GAAACGGTGCAGCGGCTGTTGCCGGTGCTGTGCCAGGACCATGGCCTGACCCCGGACCAAGTGGTGGCTA
TCGAGACGTCTAGACCAGCCAGGACAGAAATGCCTCGACTTCGCTGCTACCCAAGGTTGCCGGGTGACGC
ACACCGTGGAAACGGATGAAGGCACGAACCCAGTGGACATAAGCCTGTTCGGTTCGTAAGCTGTAATGCA
AGTAGCGTATGCGCTCACGCAACTGGTCCAGAACCTTGACCGAACGCAGCGGTGGTAACGGCGCAGTGGC
GGTTTTCATGGCTTGTTATGACTGTTTTTTTGGGGTACAGTCTATGCCTCGGGCATCCAAGCAGCAAGCG
CGTTACGCCGTGGGTCGATGTTTGATGTTATGGAGCAGCAACGATGTTACGCAGCAGGGCAGTCGCCCTA
AAACAAAGTTAAACATTATGAGGGAAGCGGTGATCGCCGAAGTATCGACTCAACTATCAGAGGTAGTTGG
CGTCATCGAGCGCCATCTCGAACCGACGTTGCTGGCCGTACATTTGTACGGCTCCGCAGTGGATGGCGGC
CTGAAGCCACACAGTGATATTGATTTGCTGGTTACGGTGACCGTAAGGCTTGATGAAACAACGCGGCGAG
CTTTGATCAACGACCTTTTGGAAACTTCGGCTTCCCCTGGAGAGAGCGAGATTCTCCGCGCTGTAGAAGT
CACCATTGTTGTGCACGACGACATCATTCCGTGGCGTTATCCAGCTAAGCGCGAACTGCAATTTGGAGAA
TGGCAGCGCAATGACATTCTTGCAGGTATCTTCGAGCCAGCCACGATCGACATTGATCTGGCTATCTTGC
TGACAAAAGCAAGAGAACATAGCGTTGCCTTGGTAGGTCCAGCGGCGGAGGAACTCTTTGATCCGGTTCC
TGAACAGGATCTATTTGAGGCGCTAAATGAAACCTTAACGCTATGGAACTCGCCGCCCGACTGGGCTGGC
GATGAGCGAAATGTAGTGCTTACGTTGTCCCGCATTTGGTACAGCGCAGTAACCGGCAAAATCGCGCCGA
AGGATGTCGCTGCCGACTGGGCAATGGAGCGCCTGCCGGCCCAGTATCAGCCCGTCATACTTGAAGCTAG
ACAGGCTTATCTTGGACAAGAAGAAGATCGCTTGGCCTCGCGCGCAGATCAGTTGGAAGAATTTGTCCAC
TACGTGAAAGGCGAGATCACCAAGGTAGTCGGCAAATAACCCTCGAGCCACCCATGACCAAAATCCCTTA
ACGTGAGTTACGCGTCGTTCCACTGAGCGTCAGACCCCGTAGAAAAGATCAAAGGATCTTCTTGAGATCC
TTTTTTTCTGCGCGTAATCTGCTGCTTGCAAACAAAAAAACCACCGCTACCAGCGGTGGTTTGTTTGCCG
GATCAAGAGCTACCAACTCTTTTTCCGAAGGTAACTGGCTTCAGCAGAGCGCAGATACCAAATACTGTCC
TTCTAGTGTAGCCGTAGTTAGGCCACCACTTCAAGAACTCTGTAGCACCGCCTACATACCTCGCTCTGCT
AATCCTGTTACCAGTGGCTGCTGCCAGTGGCGATAAGTCGTGTCTTACCGGGTTGGACTCAAGACGATAG
TTACCGGATAAGGCGCAGCGGTCGGGCTGAACGGGGGGTTCGTGCACACAGCCCAGCTTGGAGCGAACGA
CCTACACCGAACTGAGATACCTACAGCGTGAGCATTGAGAAAGCGCCACGCTTCCCGAAGGGAGAAAGGC
GGACAGGTATCCGGTAAGCGGCAGGGTCGGAACAGGAGAGCGCACGAGGGAGCTTCCAGGGGGAAACGCC
TGGTATCTTTATAGTCCTGTCGGGTTTCGCCACCTCTGACTTGAGCGTCGATTTTTGTGATGCTCGTCAG
GGGGGCGGAGCCTATGGAAAAACGCCAGCAACGCGGCCTTTTTACGGTTCCTGGCCTTTTGCTGGCCTTT
TGCTCACATGTTCTTTCCTGCGTTATCCCCTGATTCTGTGGATAACCGTATTACCGCCTTTGAGTGAGCT
GATACCGCTCGCCGCAGCCGAACGACCGAGCGCAGCGAGTCAGTGAGCGAGGAAGCGGAAGAGCGCCCAA
TACGCAAACCGCCTCTCCCCGCGCGTTGGCCGATTCATTAATGCAGCTGGCACGACAGGTTTCCCGACTG
GAAAGCGGGCAGTGAGCGCAACGCAATTAATACGCGTACCGCTAGCCAGGAAGAGTTTGTAGAAACGCAA
AAAGGCCATCCGTCAGGATGGCCTTCTGCTTAGTTTGATGCCTGGCAGTTTATGGCGGGCGTCCTGCCCG
CCACCCTCCGGGCCGTTGCTTCACAACGTTCAAATCCGCTCCCGGCGGATTTGTCCTACTCAGGAGAGCG
TTCACCGACAAACAACAGATAAAACGAAAGGCCCAGTCTTCCGACTGAGCCTTTCGTTTTATTTGATGCC
TGGCAGTTCCCTACTCTCGCGTTAACGCTAGCATGG
