>Addgene plasmid #48573 | pFUSB4_TATC | addgene partial sequence | sequence record 71385 | pCR8_F1 5'-ttgatgcctggcagttccct-3'
TCACGACGTTGTAAAACGACGGCCAGTCTTAAGCGTCTCATGGCCTGACCCCGGACCAAGTGGTGGCTAT
CGCCAGCAACGGTGGCGGCAAGCAAGCGCTCGAAACGGTGCAGCGGCTGTTGCCGGTGCTGTGCCAGGAC
CATGGCCTGACCCCGGACCAAGTGGTGGCTATCGCCAGCAACATTGGCGGCAAGCAAGCGCTCGAAACGG
TGCAGCGGCTGTTGCCGGTGCTGTGCCAGGACCATGGCCTGACCCCGGACCAAGTGGTGGCTATCGCCAG
CAACGGTGGCGGCAAGCAAGCGCTCGAAACGGTGCAGCGGCTGTTGCCGGTGCTGTGCCAGGACCATGGC
CTGACTCCGGACCAAGTGGTGGCTATCGCCAGCCACGATGGCGGCAAGCAAGCGCTCGAAACGGTGCAGC
GGCTGTTGCCGGTGCTGTGCCAGGACCATGGCCTGACCCCGGACCAAGTGGTGGCTATCGAGACGTCTAG
ACCAGCCAGGACAGAAATGCCTCGACTTCGCTGCTACCCAAGGTTGCCGGGTGACGCACACCGTGGAAAC
GGATGAAGGCACGAACCCAGTGGACATAAGCCTGTTCGGTTCGTAAGCTGTAATGCAAGTAGCGTATGCG
CTCACGCAACTGGTCCAGAACCTTGACCGAACGCAGCGGTGGTAACGGCGCAGTGGCGGTTTTCATGGCT
TGTTATGACTGTTTTTTTGGGGTACAGTCTATGCCTCGGGCATCCAAGCAGCAAGCGCGTTACGCCGTGG
GTCGATGTTTGATGTTATGGAGCAGCAACGATGTTACGCAGCAGGGCAGTCGCCCTAAAACAAAGTTAAA
CATTATGA
